Addgene plasmid #82539: FSW-HRP-V5-SLITRK3
Purpose: Lentiviral vector for expressing HRP-SLITRK3 in neurons
Depositing lab: Alice Ting. Depositing organization: Massachusetts Institute of Technology. Publication: Proteomic Analysis of Unbounded Cellular Compartments: Synaptic Clefts. Loh KH, Stawski PS, Draycott AS, Udeshi ND, Lehrman EK, Wilton DK, Svinkina T, Deerinck TJ, Ellisman MH, Stevens B, Carr SA, Ting AY. Cell. 2016 Aug 25;166(5):1295-1307.e21. doi: 10.1016/j.cell.2016.07.041. PubMed 27565350.
Backbone
  Vector backbone: FSW
  Backbone size w/o insert (bp): 9522
  Total vector size (bp): 12378
  Vector type: Mammalian Expression, Lentiviral
Growth in bacteria
  Bacterial resistance: Ampicillin, 100 μg/mL
  Growth temperature: 37°C
  Growth strain: NEB Stable
  Copy number: Unknown
Gene/Insert
  Gene/Insert name: SLITRK3
  Species: H. sapiens (human)
  Insert size (bp): 2856
  Entrez Gene: SLITRK3
  Promoter: Human Synapsin
  Tag / fusion protein: HRP (N terminal on insert); V5 (N terminal on insert)
  Cloning method: Restriction Enzyme; 5′ cloning site BamHI (not destroyed); 3′ cloning site AscI (not destroyed)
  Sequencing primers: 5′ GGCGCGAGATAGGGGGGCACGGGCGCGAC; 3′ gcgtaaaaggagcaacatagttaagaataccagtcaatc
Terms and licenses: Academic/Nonprofit Terms; Industry Terms: Not Available to Industry
How to cite: FSW-HRP-V5-SLITRK3 was a gift from Alice Ting (Addgene plasmid # 82539 ; http://n2t.net/addgene:82539 ; RRID:Addgene_82539)
