[The description below was written by a language model from this plasmid's Addgene catalogue record and pLannotate feature annotations shown in this document.]
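Description:
FSW-HRP-V5-SLITRK3 is a 12.4 kb HIV-1-based lentiviral transfer plasmid built on the FSW backbone for neuron-specific expression of a horseradish peroxidase fusion to human SLITRK3. It is propagated in E. coli through a high-copy ColE1/pUC-type origin with ampicillin selection (AmpR under its bla promoter). The backbone also carries an f1 origin and an SV40/EM7-driven BleoR cassette with an SV40 poly(A) signal, lying outside the LTR-flanked region, so it would not be packaged into virus.

The viral portion begins with a CMV enhancer/promoter placed upstream of a truncated 5' LTR, an arrangement that drives genomic RNA transcription in packaging cells. This is followed by the Ψ packaging signal with a gag fragment, the Rev response element for nuclear export of the unspliced genome, and the cPPT/CTS, which aids nuclear import during transduction. The internal expression cassette uses the human synapsin I promoter to restrict expression to neurons. It drives an open reading frame in which an HRP fragment (horseradish peroxidase C1A) sits upstream of the 2,856 bp SLITRK3 coding sequence. The catalogue record lists both HRP and V5 as N-terminal tags; the V5 epitope is not separately annotated in the feature table, though a short unannotated gap lies between HRP and SLITRK3. The insert was cloned between BamHI and AscI sites. A WPRE follows to enhance transcript stability and expression, then a truncated 3' LTR and a bGH poly(A) signal.

The associated publication concerns proteomic analysis of synaptic clefts, which suggests the construct is used to place peroxidase activity on SLITRK3 in transduced neurons for proximity labelling.
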