Features (pLannotate 1.2.2; 31 found; start..end, strand, type, name):
     31..83      -  misc_feature   bom (fragment): basis of mobility region from pBR322
    238..617     +  enhancer       CMV enhancer: human cytomegalovirus immediate early enhancer
    618..817     +  promoter       CMV promoter: human cytomegalovirus (CMV) immediate early promoter
    835..1015    +  LTR            5' LTR (truncated): truncated 5' long terminal repeat (LTR) from HIV-1
   1062..1187    +  misc_feature   HIV-1 Ψ: packaging signal of human immunodeficiency virus type 1
   1171..1534    +  CDS            HIV-1 gag (fragment): gag protein from human immunodeficiency virus 1; gag
   1680..1913    +  misc_feature   RRE: The Rev response element (RRE) of HIV-1 allows for Rev-dependent mRNA export from the nucleus to the cytoplasm.
   2290..2390    +  CDS            Rev (fragment): human immunodeficiency virus 1 (HIV-1) Rev protein; rev; enhances nuclear export of unspliced and incompletely spliced viral mRNAs
   2440..2557    +  misc_feature   cPPT/CTS: central polypurine tract and central termination sequence of HIV-1
   2636..3083    +  promoter       hSyn promoter: human synapsin I promoter; confers neuron-specific expression (Kügler et al., 2003)
   3172..4110    +  CDS            PRXC1A (fragment): PER1A_ARMRU - Also known as HPRC1. Experimental evidence at protein level: Swiss-Prot protein existence level 1. Removal of H(2)O(2), oxidation of toxic reductants, biosynthesis and degradation of lignin, suberization, auxin catabolism, response to environmental stresses such as wounding, pathogen attack and oxidative stress. These functions might be dependent on each isozyme/isoform in each plant tissue. From Armoracia rusticana (Horseradish) (Armoracia laphatifolia).
   4171..7026    +  CDS            SLITRK3: SLIK3_HUMAN - Also known as KIAA0848. Experimental evidence at protein level: Swiss-Prot protein existence level 1. Suppresses neurite outgrowth. From Homo sapiens (Human).
   7045..7070    +  misc_feature   MCS (fragment): pBluescript multiple cloning site
   7070..7658    +  misc_feature   WPRE: woodchuck hepatitis virus posttranscriptional regulatory element
   7595..8176    +  CDS            nef (fragment): NEF_HV1H2 - Experimental evidence at protein level: Swiss-Prot protein existence level 1. Extracellular Nef protein targets CD4(+) T-lymphocytes for apoptosis by interacting with CXCR4 surface receptors. From Human immunodeficiency virus type 1 group M subtype B (isolate HXB2) (HIV-1).
   8183..8363    +  LTR            5' LTR (truncated): truncated 5' long terminal repeat (LTR) from HIV-1
   8395..8602    +  polyA_signal   bGH poly(A) signal: bovine growth hormone polyadenylation signal
   8623..8644    +  promoter       SV40 promoter (fragment): SV40 enhancer and early promoter
   8665..9093    +  rep_origin     f1 ori (sequence partly withheld): f1 bacteriophage origin of replication; arrow indicates direction of (+) strand synthesis
   9107..9436    +  promoter       SV40 promoter: SV40 enhancer and early promoter
   9484..9531    +  promoter       EM7 promoter: synthetic bacterial promoter&nbsp
   9550..9924    +  CDS            BleoR: antibiotic-binding protein; Sh ble from Streptoalloteichus hindustanus; confers resistance to bleomycin, phleomycin, and Zeocin™
   9934..10059   +  CDS            ble (fragment): BLE_KLEPN - Experimental evidence at protein level: Swiss-Prot protein existence level 1. Binding protein with a strong affinity to the bleomycin family of antibiotics. Binds to CL990; an antimitotic-antibiotic compound. From Klebsiella pneumoniae.
  10054..10175   +  polyA_signal   SV40 poly(A) signal: SV40 polyadenylation signal
  10246..10268   -  protein_bind   lac operator (fragment): The lac repressor binds to the lac operator to inhibit transcription in E. coli. This inhibition can be relieved by adding lactose or isopropyl-β-D-thiogalactopyranoside (IPTG). lac repressor encoded by lacI
  10272..10302   -  promoter       lac promoter: promoter for the E. coli lac operon
  10317..10338   -  protein_bind   CAP binding site: CAP binding activates transcription in the presence of cAMP. E. coli catabolite activator protein
  10351..10443   -  CDS            lacI (fragment): lac repressor; lacI; The lac repressor binds to the lac operator to inhibit transcription in E. coli. This inhibition can be relieved by adding lactose or isopropyl-β-D-thiogalactopyranoside (IPTG).
  10626..11214   -  rep_origin     ori: high-copy-number ColE1/pMB1/pBR322/pUC origin of replication
  11385..12245   -  CDS            AmpR: β-lactamase; bla; confers resistance to ampicillin, carbenicillin, and related antibiotics
  12246..12350   -  promoter       AmpR promoter: bla
>Addgene plasmid #82539 | FSW-HRP-V5-SLITRK3 | addgene full sequence | sequence record 161836 | Addgene NGS Result
GTCGACGGATCGGGAGATCTCCCGATCCCCTATGGTGCACTCTCAGTACAATCTGCTCTGATGCCGCATA
GTTAAGCCAGTATCTGCTCCCTGCTTGTGTGTTGGAGGTCGCTGAGTAGTGCGCGAGCAAAATTTAAGCT
ACAACAAGGCAAGGCTTGACCGACAATTGCATGAAGAATCTGCTTAGGGTTAGGCGTTTTGCGCTGCTTC
GCGATGTACGGGCCAGATATACGCGTTGACATTGATTATTGACTAGTTATTAATAGTAATCAATTACGGG
GTCATTAGTTCATAGCCCATATATGGAGTTCCGCGTTACATAACTTACGGTAAATGGCCCGCCTGGCTGA
CCGCCCAACGACCCCCGCCCATTGACGTCAATAATGACGTATGTTCCCATAGTAACGCCAATAGGGACTT
TCCATTGACGTCAATGGGTGGAGTATTTACGGTAAACTGCCCACTTGGCAGTACATCAAGTGTATCATAT
GCCAAGCACGCCCCCTATTGACGTCAATGACGGTAAATGGCCCGCCTGGCATTATGCCCAGTACATGACC
TTATGGGACTTTCCTACTTGGCAGTACATCTACGTATTAGTCATCGCTATTACCATGGTGATGCGGTTTT
GGCAGTACATCAATGGGCGTGGATAGCGGTTTGACTCACGGGGATTTCCAAGTCTCCACCCCATTGACGT
CAATGGGAGTTTGTTTTGGCACCAAAATCAACGGGACTTTCCAAAATGTCGTAACAACTCCGCCCCATTG
ACGCAAATGGGCGGTAGGCGTGTACGGTGGGAGGTCTATATAAGCAGCGCGTTTTGCCTGTACTGGGTCT
CTCTGGTTAGACCAGATCTGAGCCTGGGAGCTCTCTGGCTAACTAGGGAACCCACTGCTTAAGCCTCAAT
AAAGCTTGCCTTGAGTGCTTCAAGTAGTGTGTGCCCGTCTGTTGTGTGACTCTGGTAACTAGAGATCCCT
CAGACCCTTTTAGTCAGTGTGGAAAATCTCTAGCAGTGGCGCCCGAACAGGGACTTGAAAGCGAAAGGGA
AACCAGAGGAGCTCTCTCGACGCAGGACTCGGCTTGCTGAAGCGCGCACGGCAAGAGGCGAGGGGCGGCG
ACTGGTGAGTACGCCAAAAATTTTGACTAGCGGAGGCTAGAAGGAGAGAGATGGGTGCGAGAGCGTCAGT
ATTAAGCGGGGGAGAATTAGATCGCGATGGGAAAAAATTCGGTTAAGGCCAGGGGGAAAGAAAAAATATA
AATTAAAACATATAGTATGGGCAAGCAGGGAGCTAGAACGATTCGCAGTTAATCCTGGCCTGTTAGAAAC
ATCAGAAGGCTGTAGACAAATACTGGGACAGCTACAACCATCCCTTCAGACAGGATCAGAAGAACTTAGA
TCATTATATAATACAGTAGCAACCCTCTATTGTGTGCATCAAAGGATAGAGATAAAAGACACCAAGGAAG
CTTTAGACAAGATAGAGGAAGAGCAAAACAAAAGTAAGACCACCGCACAGCAAGCGGCCGCTGATCTTCA
GACCTGGAGGAGGAGATATGAGGGACAATTGGAGAAGTGAATTATATAAATATAAAGTAGTAAAAATTGA
ACCATTAGGAGTAGCACCCACCAAGGCAAAGAGAAGAGTGGTGCAGAGAGAAAAAAGAGCAGTGGGAATA
GGAGCTTTGTTCCTTGGGTTCTTGGGAGCAGCAGGAAGCACTATGGGCGCAGCGTCAATGACGCTGACGG
TACAGGCCAGACAATTATTGTCTGGTATAGTGCAGCAGCAGAACAATTTGCTGAGGGCTATTGAGGCGCA
ACAGCATCTGTTGCAACTCACAGTCTGGGGCATCAAGCAGCTCCAGGCAAGAATCCTGGCTGTGGAAAGA
TACCTAAAGGATCAACAGCTCCTGGGGATTTGGGGTTGCTCTGGAAAACTCATTTGCACCACTGCTGTGC
CTTGGAATGCTAGTTGGAGTAATAAATCTCTGGAACAGATTTGGAATCACACGACCTGGATGGAGTGGGA
CAGAGAAATTAACAATTACACAAGCTTAATACACTCCTTAATTGAAGAATCGCAAAACCAGCAAGAAAAG
AATGAACAAGAATTATTGGAATTAGATAAATGGGCAAGTTTGTGGAATTGGTTTAACATAACAAATTGGC
TGTGGTATATAAAATTATTCATAATGATAGTAGGAGGCTTGGTAGGTTTAAGAATAGTTTTTGCTGTACT
TTCTATAGTGAATAGAGTTAGGCAGGGATATTCACCATTATCGTTTCAGACCCACCTCCCAACCCCGAGG
GGACCCGACAGGCCCGAAGGAATAGAAGAAGAAGGTGGAGAGAGAGACAGAGACAGATCCATTCGATTAG
TGAACGGATCGGCACTGCGTGCGCCAATTCTGCAGACAAATGGCAGTATTCATCCACAATTTTAAAAGAA
AAGGGGGGATTGGGGGGTACAGTGCAGGGGAAAGAATAGTAGACATAATAGCAACAGACATACAAACTAA
AGAATTACAAAAACAAATTACAAAAATTCAAAATTTTCGGGTTTATTACAGGGACAGCAGAGATCCAGTT
TGGTTAATTAATACCGCCATGCATCTGCAGAGGGCCCTGCGTATGAGTGCAAGTGGGTTTTAGGACCAGG
ATGAGGCGGGGTGGGGGTGCCTACCTGACGACCGACCCCGACCCACTGGACAAGCACCCAACCCCCATTC
CCCAAATTGCGCATCCCCTATCAGAGAGGGGGAGGGGAAACAGGATGCGGCGAGGCGCGTGCGCACTGCC
AGCTTCAGCACCGCGGACAGTGCCTTCGCCCCCGCCTGGCGGCGCGCGCCACCGCCGCCTCAGCACTGAA
GGCGCGCTGACGTCACTCGCCGGTCCCCCGCAAACTCCCCTTCCCGGCCACCTTGGTCGCGTCCGCGCCG
CCGCCGGCCCAGCCGGACCGCACCACGCGAGGCGCGAGATAGGGGGGCACGGGCGCGACCATCTGCGCTG
CGGCGCCGGCGACTCAGCGCTGCCTCAGTCTGCGGTGGGCAGCGGAGGAGTCGTGTCGTGCCTGAGAGCG
CAGTCTAGAGGATCCCGCCACCATGAAACCTTCCATAGCTGAGATGCTTCACAGAGGAAGGATGTTGTGG
ATAATTCTTCTAAGCACAATTGCTCTAGGAGCTAGCCAGCTTACTCCAACTTTCTACGATAACTCTTGTC
CTAACGTGAGCAACATCGTGCGAGATACTATCGTGAACGAGTTGCGGTCTGATCCGAGGATAGCCGCTTC
AATTTTGCGGCTGCATTTCCACGATTGTTTTGTAAACGGCTGTGATGCTTCCATCCTCCTCGACAATACC
ACCTCTTTCAGGACTGAAAAGGATGCCTTCGGTAACGCGAATAGTGCTAGAGGGTTTCCCGTGATCGATA
GAATGAAAGCCGCTGTGGAGAGCGCCTGCCCCCGGACAGTTAGTTGTGCAGACCTTCTGACCATAGCGGC
CCAGCAATCCGTGACGCTGGCCGGTGGCCCCAGCTGGAGGGTCCCCCTGGGAAGGAGGGACTCTCTGCAG
GCTTTTCTGGACTTGGCAAACGCAAACCTGCCTGCTCCCTTCTTCACCCTTCCCCAGCTGAAGGATTCCT
TCAGGAATGTCGGCCTGAACCGAAGTAGTGATTTGGTGGCTCTGTCCGGAGGCCACACATTCGGCAAGAA
TCAGTGCAGGTTCATCATGGACAGACTGTATAACTTTTCCAACACCGGCTTGCCTGACCCTACCCTGAAC
ACAACATACTTGCAGACTCTCAGAGGGCTGTGTCCGCTCAATGGCAACTTGTCTGCACTGGTTGACTTTG
ACCTGCGCACCCCAACCATCTTCGACAATAAGTATTACGTCAATCTGGAGGAACAGAAGGGCCTGATTCA
GTCCGACCAGGAGCTGTTCAGTTCCCCAAATGCTACCGACACTATTCCTCTTGTGCGCAGCTTCGCTAAT
AGCACACAAACCTTTTTCAATGCTTTCGTGGAAGCTATGGATCGGATGGGAAATATAACGCCCCTGACGG
GTACGCAGGGACAGATAAGACTGAACTGTAGGGTCGTGAACAGCAACTCTGGCTCGGGCTCGGGCGGCAA
GCCCATCCCCAACCCCCTGCTGGGCCTGGACAGCACCACCGGTTGGACTACCCCGATTCCCCTAATAGAG
GACTCAGAGGAAATAGATGAGCCCTGTTTTGATCCATGCTACTGTGAAGTTAAAGAAAGCCTCTTTCATA
TACATTGTGACAGTAAAGGATTTACAAATATTAGTCAGATTACCGAGTTCTGGTCAAGACCTTTTAAACT
GTATCTGCAGAGGAATTCTATGAGGAAATTATATACCAACAGTTTTCTTCATTTGAATAATGCTGTGTCT
ATTAATCTTGGGAACAATGCATTGCAGGACATTCAGACTGGAGCTTTCAATGGTCTTAAGATTTTAAAGA
GACTATATCTACATGAAAACAAACTAGATGTCTTCAGAAATGACACCTTCCTTGGCTTGGAAAGTCTAGA
ATATCTGCAGGCAGATTACAATGTCATTAAACGTATTGAGAGTGGGGCATTTCGGAACCTAAGTAAATTG
AGGGTTCTGATTTTAAATGATAATCTCATCCCCATGCTTCCAACCAATTTATTTAAGGCTGTCTCTTTAA
CCCATTTGGACCTACGTGGAAATAGGTTAAAGGTTCTTTTTTACCGAGGAATGCTAGATCACATTGGCAG
AAGCCTGATGGAGCTCCAGCTGGAAGAAAACCCTTGGAACTGTACATGTGAAATTGTACAACTGAAGAGT
TGGCTGGAACGCATTCCTTATACTGCCCTGGTGGGAGACATTACCTGTGAGACCCCTTTCCACTTCCATG
GAAAGGACCTACGAGAAATCAGGAAGACAGAACTCTGTCCCTTGTTGTCTGACTCTGAGGTAGAGGCTAG
TTTGGGAATTCCACATTCGTCATCAAGTAAGGAGAATGCATGGCCAACTAAGCCTTCCTCAATGCTATCC
TCTGTTCATTTTACTGCTTCTTCTGTCGAATACAAGTCCTCAAATAAACAGCCTAAGCCCACCAAACAGC
CTCGAACACCAAGGCCACCCTCCACCTCCCAAGCTTTATATCCTGGTCCAAACCAGCCTCCCATTGCTCC
TTATCAGACCAGACCACCAATCCCCATTATATGCCCCACTGGGTGTACCTGTAATTTGCACATCAATGAC
CTTGGCTTGACTGTCAACTGCAAAGAGCGAGGATTTAATAACATTTCTGAACTTCTTCCAAGGCCCTTGA
ATGCCAAGAAACTGTATCTGAGTAGCAATCTGATTCAGAAAATATACCGTTCTGATTTTTGGAATTTTTC
TTCCTTGGATCTCTTGCATCTGGGGAACAATCGTATTTCCTATGTCCAAGATGGGGCCTTTATCAACTTG
CCCAACTTAAAGAGCCTCTTCCTTAATGGCAACGATATAGAGAAGCTGACACCAGGCATGTTCCGAGGCC
TACAGAGTTTGCACTACTTGTACTTTGAGTTCAATGTCATCCGGGAAATCCAGCCTGCAGCCTTCAGCCT
CATGCCCAACTTGAAGCTGCTATTCCTCAATAATAACTTACTGAGGACTCTGCCAACAGACGCCTTTGCT
GGCACATCCCTGGCCCGGCTCAACCTGAGGAAGAACTACTTCCTCTATCTTCCCGTGGCTGGTGTCCTGG
AACACTTGAATGCCATTGTCCAGATAGACCTCAATGAGAATCCTTGGGACTGCACCTGTGACCTGGTCCC
CTTTAAACAGTGGATCGAAACCATCAGCTCAGTCAGTGTGGTTGGTGATGTGCTTTGCAGGAGCCCTGAG
AACCTCACGCACCGTGATGTGCGCACTATTGAGCTGGAAGTTCTTTGCCCAGAGATGCTGCACGTTGCAC
CAGCTGGAGAATCCCCAGCCCAGCCTGGAGATTCTCACCTTATTGGGGCACCAACCAGTGCATCACCTTA
TGAGTTTTCTCCTCCTGGGGGCCCTGTGCCACTTTCTGTGTTAATTCTCAGCCTGCTGGTTCTGTTTTTC
TCAGCAGTCTTTGTTGCTGCAGGCCTCTTTGCCTACGTGCTCCGAAGGCGTCGAAAGAAGCTGCCCTTCA
GAAGCAAGCGGCAGGAAGGTGTGGACCTTACTGGCATCCAAATGCAATGCCACAGGCTGTTTGAGGATGG
TGGAGGTGGTGGTGGCGGAAGTGGGGGTGGTGGTCGACCAACTCTTTCCTCTCCAGAGAAGGCCCCTCCC
GTGGGTCATGTGTATGAGTACATCCCCCACCCGGTTACCCAAATGTGCAACAACCCCATCTACAAGCCTC
GTGAGGAGGAGGAGGTGGCTGTTTCATCAGCCCAAGAAGCAGGGAGTGCAGAACGTGGGGGTCCAGGGAC
ACAACCACCGGGAATGGGTGAGGCTCTCCTAGGAAGTGAGCAGTTTGCTGAGACACCCAAGGAGAACCAT
AGTAACTACCGGACCTTGCTGGAAAAAGAGAAGGAGTGGGCCCTAGCAGTGTCCAGCTCCCAGCTTAACA
CCATAGTGACGGTGAATCACCATCACCCTCACCACCCAGCAGTTGGTGGGGTTTCAGGAGTAGTTGGGGG
AACTGGGGGAGACTTGGCAGGGTTCCGCCACCATGAGAAAAATGGTGGGGTGGTGCTGTTTCCTCCTGGG
GGAGGCTGTGGTAGTGGCAGTATGCTACTAGATCGAGAGAGGCCACAGCCTGCCCCCTGCACAGTGGGAT
TTGTGGACTGTCTCTATGGAACAGTGCCCAAATTAAAGGAACTGCACGTGCACCCTCCTGGCATGCAATA
CCCAGACTTACAGCAGGATGCCAGGCTCAAAGAAACCCTTCTCTTCTCGGCTGGAAAGGGCTTCACAGAC
CACCAAACCCAAAAAAGTGATTACCTCGAGTTAAGGGCCAAACTTCAAACCAAGCCGGATTACCTCGAAG
TCCTGGAGAAGACAACATACAGGTTCTAAGGCGCGCCCCTGCAGGGAATTCGATATCAAGCTTATCGATA
ATCAACCTCTGGATTACAAAATTTGTGAAAGATTGACTGGTATTCTTAACTATGTTGCTCCTTTTACGCT
ATGTGGATACGCTGCTTTAATGCCTTTGTATCATGCTATTGCTTCCCGTATGGCTTTCATTTTCTCCTCC
TTGTATAAATCCTGGTTGCTGTCTCTTTATGAGGAGTTGTGGCCCGTTGTCAGGCAACGTGGCGTGGTGT
GCACTGTGTTTGCTGACGCAACCCCCACTGGTTGGGGCATTGCCACCACCTGTCAGCTCCTTTCCGGGAC
TTTCGCTTTCCCCCTCCCTATTGCCACGGCGGAACTCATCGCCGCCTGCCTTGCCCGCTGCTGGACAGGG
GCTCGGCTGTTGGGCACTGACAATTCCGTGGTGTTGTCGGGGAAATCATCGTCCTTTCCTTGGCTGCTCG
CCTGTGTTGCCACCTGGATTCTGCGCGGGACGTCCTTCTGCTACGTCCCTTCGGCCCTCAATCCAGCGGA
CCTTCCTTCCCGCGGCCTGCTGCCGGCTCTGCGGCCTCTTCCGCGTCTTCGCCTTCGCCCTCAGACGAGT
CGGATCTCCCTTTGGGCCGCCTCCCCGCATCGATACCGTCGACCTCGAGACCTAGAAAAACATGGAGCAA
TCACAAGTAGCAATACAGCAGCTACCAATGCTGATTGTGCCTGGCTAGAAGCACAAGAGGAGGAGGAGGT
GGGTTTTCCAGTCACACCTCAGGTACCTTTAAGACCAATGACTTACAAGGCAGCTGTAGATCTTAGCCAC
TTTTTAAAAGAAAAGGGGGGACTGGAAGGGCTAATTCACTCCCAACGAAGACAAGATATCCTTGATCTGT
GGATCTACCACACACAAGGCTACTTCCCTGATTGGCAGAACTACACACCAGGGCCAGGGATCAGATATCC
ACTGACCTTTGGATGGTGCTACAAGCTAGTACCAGTTGAGCAAGAGAAGGTAGAAGAAGCCAATGAAGGA
GAGAACACCCGCTTGTTACACCCTGTGAGCCTGCATGGGATGGATGACCCGGAGAGAGAAGTATTAGAGT
GGAGGTTTGACAGCCGCCTAGCATTTCATCACATGGCCCGAGAGCTGCATCCGGACTGTACTGGGTCTCT
CTGGTTAGACCAGATCTGAGCCTGGGAGCTCTCTGGCTAACTAGGGAACCCACTGCTTAAGCCTCAATAA
AGCTTGCCTTGAGTGCTTCAAGTAGTGTGTGCCCGTCTGTTGTGTGACTCTGGTAACTAGAGATCCCTCA
GACCCTTTTAGTCAGTGTGGAAAATCTCTAGCAGGGCCCGTTTAAACCCGCTGATCAGCCTCGACTGTGC
CTTCTAGTTGCCAGCCATCTGTTGTTTGCCCCTCCCCCGTGCCTTCCTTGACCCTGGAAGGTGCCACTCC
CACTGTCCTTTCCTAATAAAATGAGGAAATTGCATCGCATTGTCTGAGTAGGTGTCATTCTATTCTGGGG
GGTGGGGTGGGGCAGGACAGCAAGGGGGAGGATTGGGAAGACAATAGCAGGCATGCTGGGGATGCGGCGG
GCTCTATGGCTTCTGAGGCGGAAAGAACCAGCTGGGGCTCTAGGGGGTATCCCC
[124 nt withheld, positions 8665-8788]
C
[91 nt withheld, positions 8790-8880]
A
[49 nt withheld, positions 8882-8930]
CCTTTGACGTTGGAGTCCACGTTCTTT
[37 nt withheld, positions 8958-8994]
ACCCTATCTCGGTCTATTCTTTTGATTTATAAGGGATTTTGCCGATTTCGGCCTATTGGTTAAAAAATGA
GCTGATTTAACAAAAATTTAACGCGAATTAATTCTGTGGAATGTGTGTCAGTTAGGGTGTGGAAAGTCCC
CAGGCTCCCCAGCAGGCAGAAGTATGCAAAGCATGCATCTCAATTAGTCAGCAACCAGGTGTGGAAAGTC
CCCAGGCTCCCCAGCAGGCAGAAGTATGCAAAGCATGCATCTCAATTAGTCAGCAACCATAGTCCCGCCC
CTAACTCCGCCCATCCCGCCCCTAACTCCGCCCAGTTCCGCCCATTCTCCGCCCCATGGCTGACTAATTT
TTTTTATTTATGCAGAGGCCGAGGCCGCCTCTGCCTCTGAGCTATTCCAGAAGTAGTGAGGAGGCTTTTT
TGGAGGCCTAGGCTTTTGCAAAAAGCTCCCGGGAGCTTGTATATCCATTTTCGGATCTGATCAGCACGTG
TTGACAATTAATCATCGGCATAGTATATCGGCATAGTATAATACGACAAGGTGAGGAACTAAACCATGGC
CAAGTTGACCAGTGCCGTTCCGGTGCTCACCGCGCGCGACGTCGCCGGAGCGGTCGAGTTCTGGACCGAC
CGGCTCGGGTTCTCCCGGGACTTCGTGGAGGACGACTTCGCCGGTGTGGTCCGGGACGACGTGACCCTGT
TCATCAGCGCGGTCCAGGACCAGGTGGTGCCGGACAACACCCTGGCCTGGGTGTGGGTGCGCGGCCTGGA
CGAGCTGTACGCCGAGTGGTCGGAGGTCGTGTCCACGAACTTCCGGGACGCCTCCGGGCCGGCCATGACC
GAGATCGGCGAGCAGCCGTGGGGGCGGGAGTTCGCCCTGCGCGACCCGGCCGGCAACTGCGTGCACTTCG
TGGCCGAGGAGCAGGACTGACACGTGCTACGAGATTTCGATTCCACCGCCGCCTTCTATGAAAGGTTGGG
CTTCGGAATCGTTTTCCGGGACGCCGGCTGGATGATCCTCCAGCGCGGGGATCTCATGCTGGAGTTCTTC
GCCCACCCCAACTTGTTTATTGCAGCTTATAATGGTTACAAATAAAGCAATAGCATCACAAATTTCACAA
ATAAAGCATTTTTTTCACTGCATTCTAGTTGTGGTTTGTCCAAACTCATCAATGTATCTTATCATGTCTG
TATACCGTCGACCTCTAGCTAGAGCTTGGCGTAATCATGGTCATAGCTGTTTCCTGTGTGAAATTGTTAT
CCGCTCACAATTCCACACAACATACGAGCCGGAAGCATAAAGTGTAAAGCCTGGGGTGCCTAATGAGTGA
GCTAACTCACATTAATTGCGTTGCGCTCACTGCCCGCTTTCCAGTCGGGAAACCTGTCGTGCCAGCTGCA
TTAATGAATCGGCCAACGCGCGGGGAGAGGCGGTTTGCGTATTGGGCGCTCTTCCGCTTCCTCGCTCACT
GACTCGCTGCGCTCGGTCGTTCGGCTGCGGCGAGCGGTATCAGCTCACTCAAAGGCGGTAATACGGTTAT
CCACAGAATCAGGGGATAACGCAGGAAAGAACATGTGAGCAAAAGGCCAGCAAAAGGCCAGGAACCGTAA
AAAGGCCGCGTTGCTGGCGTTTTTCCATAGGCTCCGCCCCCCTGACGAGCATCACAAAAATCGACGCTCA
AGTCAGAGGTGGCGAAACCCGACAGGACTATAAAGATACCAGGCGTTTCCCCCTGGAAGCTCCCTCGTGC
GCTCTCCTGTTCCGACCCTGCCGCTTACCGGATACCTGTCCGCCTTTCTCCCTTCGGGAAGCGTGGCGCT
TTCTCATAGCTCACGCTGTAGGTATCTCAGTTCGGTGTAGGTCGTTCGCTCCAAGCTGGGCTGTGTGCAC
GAACCCCCCGTTCAGCCCGACCGCTGCGCCTTATCCGGTAACTATCGTCTTGAGTCCAACCCGGTAAGAC
ACGACTTATCGCCACTGGCAGCAGCCACTGGTAACAGGATTAGCAGAGCGAGGTATGTAGGCGGTGCTAC
AGAGTTCTTGAAGTGGTGGCCTAACTACGGCTACACTAGAAGAACAGTATTTGGTATCTGCGCTCTGCTG
AAGCCAGTTACCTTCGGAAAAAGAGTTGGTAGCTCTTGATCCGGCAAACAAACCACCGCTGGTAGCGGTG
GTTTTTTTGTTTGCAAGCAGCAGATTACGCGCAGAAAAAAAGGATCTCAAGAAGATCCTTTGATCTTTTC
TACGGGGTCTGACGCTCAGTGGAACGAAAACTCACGTTAAGGGATTTTGGTCATGAGATTATCAAAAAGG
ATCTTCACCTAGATCCTTTTAAATTAAAAATGAAGTTTTAAATCAATCTAAAGTATATATGAGTAAACTT
GGTCTGACAGTTACCAATGCTTAATCAGTGAGGCACCTATCTCAGCGATCTGTCTATTTCGTTCATCCAT
AGTTGCCTGACTCCCCGTCGTGTAGATAACTACGATACGGGAGGGCTTACCATCTGGCCCCAGTGCTGCA
ATGATACCGCGAGACCCACGCTCACCGGCTCCAGATTTATCAGCAATAAACCAGCCAGCCGGAAGGGCCG
AGCGCAGAAGTGGTCCTGCAACTTTATCCGCCTCCATCCAGTCTATTAATTGTTGCCGGGAAGCTAGAGT
AAGTAGTTCGCCAGTTAATAGTTTGCGCAACGTTGTTGCCATTGCTACAGGCATCGTGGTGTCACGCTCG
TCGTTTGGTATGGCTTCATTCAGCTCCGGTTCCCAACGATCAAGGCGAGTTACATGATCCCCCATGTTGT
GCAAAAAAGCGGTTAGCTCCTTCGGTCCTCCGATCGTTGTCAGAAGTAAGTTGGCCGCAGTGTTATCACT
CATGGTTATGGCAGCACTGCATAATTCTCTTACTGTCATGCCATCCGTAAGATGCTTTTCTGTGACTGGT
GAGTACTCAACCAAGTCATTCTGAGAATAGTGTATGCGGCGACCGAGTTGCTCTTGCCCGGCGTCAATAC
GGGATAATACCGCGCCACATAGCAGAACTTTAAAAGTGCTCATCATTGGAAAACGTTCTTCGGGGCGAAA
ACTCTCAAGGATCTTACCGCTGTTGAGATCCAGTTCGATGTAACCCACTCGTGCACCCAACTGATCTTCA
GCATCTTTTACTTTCACCAGCGTTTCTGGGTGAGCAAAAACAGGAAGGCAAAATGCCGCAAAAAAGGGAA
TAAGGGCGACACGGAAATGTTGAATACTCATACTCTTCCTTTTTCAATATTATTGAAGCATTTATCAGGG
TTATTGTCTCATGAGCGGATACATATTTGAATGTATTTAGAAAAATAAACAAATAGGGGTTCCGCGCACA
TTTCCCCGAAAAGTGCCACCTGAC
