>Addgene plasmid #82539 | FSW-HRP-V5-SLITRK3 | addgene partial sequence | sequence record 160292 | pMH4-5 5'-gactcagcgctgcctcagtctg-3'
AGCGCAGTCTAGAGGATCCCGCCACCATGAAACCTTCCATAGCTGAGATGCTTCACAGAGGAAGGATGTT
GTGGATAATTCTTCTAAGCACAATTGCTCTAGGAGCTAGCCAGCTTACTCCAACTTTCTACGATAACTCT
TGTCCTAACGTGAGCAACATCGTGCGAGATACTATCGTGAACGAGTTGCGGTCTGATCCGAGGATAGCCG
CTTCAATTTTGCGGCTGCATTTCCACGATTGTTTTGTAAACGGCTGTGATGCTTCCATCCTCCTCGACAA
TACCACCTCTTTCAGGACTGAAAAGGATGCCTTCGGTAACGCGAATAGTGCTAGAGGGTTTCCCGTGATC
GATAGAATGAAAGCCGCTGTGGAGAGCGCCTGCCCCCGGACAGTTAGTTGTGCAGACCTTCTGACCATAG
CGGCCCAGCAATCCGTGACGCTGGCCGGTGGCCCCAGCTGGAGGGTCCCCCTGGGAAGGAGGGACTCTCT
GCAGGCTTTTCTGGACTTGGCAAACGCAAACCTGCCTGCTCCCTTCTTCACCCTTCCCCAGCTGAAGGAT
TCCTTCAGGAATGTCGGCCTGAACCGAAGTAGTGATTTGGTGGCTCTGTCCGGAGGCCACACATTCGGCA
AGAATCAGTGCAGGTTCATCATGGACAGACTGTATAACTTTTCCAACACCGGCTTGCCTGACCCTACCCT
GAACACAACATACTTGCAGACTCTCAGAGGGCTGTGTCCGCTCAATGGCAACTTGTCTGCACTGGTTGAC
TTTGACCTGCGCACCCCAACCATCTTCGACAATAAGTATTACGTCAATCTGGAGGAACAGAAGGGCCTGA
TTCAGTCCGACCAGGAGCTGTTCAGTT
