>Addgene plasmid #82539 | FSW-HRP-V5-SLITRK3 | addgene partial sequence | sequence record 160294 | WPRE-R 5'-CATAGCGTAAAAGGAGCAACA-3'
AATTTTGTAATCCAGAGGTTGATTATCGATAAGCTTGATATCGAATTCCCTGCAGGGGCGCGCCTTAGAA
CCTGTATGTTGTCTTCTCCAGGACTTCGAGGTAATCCGGCTTGGTTTGAAGTTTGGCCCTTAACTCGAGG
TAATCACTTTTTTGGGTTTGGTGGTCTGTGAAGCCCTTTCCAGCCGAGAAGAGAAGGGTTTCTTTGAGCC
TGGCATCCTGCTGTAAGTCTGGGTATTGCATGCCAGGAGGGTGCACGTGCAGTTCCTTTAATTTGGGCAC
TGTTCCATAGAGACAGTCCACAAATCCCACTGTGCAGGGGGCAGGCTGTGGCCTCTCTCGATCTAGTAGC
ATACTGCCACTACCACAGCCTCCCCCAGGAGGAAACAGCACCACCCCACCATTTTTCTCATGGTGGCGGA
ACCCTGCCAAGTCTCCCCCAGTTCCCCCAACTACTCCTGAAACCCCACCAACTGCTGGGTGGTGAGGGTG
ATGGTGATTCACCGTCACTATGGTGTTAAGCTGGGAGCTGGACACTGCTAGGGCCCACTCCTTCTCTTTT
TCCAGCAAGGTCCGGTAGTTACTATGGTTCTCCTTGGGTGTCTCAGCAAACTGCTCACTTCCTAGGAGAG
CCTCACCCATTCCCGGTGGTTGTGTCCCTGGACCCCCACGTTCTGCACTCCCTGCTTCTTGGGCTGATGA
AACAGCCACCTCCTCCTCCTCACGAGGCTTGTAGATGGGGTTGTTGCACATTTGGGTAACCGGGTGGGGG
ATGTACTCATACACATGACCCACGGGAGGGGCCTTCTCTGGAGAGGAAAGAGTTGGTCGACCACCACCCC
CACTTCCGCCACCACCACCTCCACCATCCTCAAACAGCCTGTGGCATTGCATTTGGATGCCAGTAAGGTC
CACACCTTCCTGCCGCTTGCTTCTGAAGGGCAGCTTCTT
